Addgene plasmid #234047: pTRE3G_SS-HA-V5-LaccID-CD4 TM_Puro
Purpose: expresses LaccID on the mammalian cell surface, dox-inducible lentiviral vector
Depositing lab: Alice Ting. Depositing organization: Stanford University. Publication: Directed evolution of LaccID for cell surface proximity labeling and electron microscopy. Lee SY, Roh H, Gonzalez-Perez D, Mackey MR, Hoces D, McLaughlin CN, Lin C, Adams SR, Nguyen K, Kim KY, Luginbuhl DJ, Luo L, Udeshi ND, Carr SA, Hernandez-Lopez RA, Ellisman MH, Alcalde M, Ting AY. Nat Chem Biol. 2025 Aug 1. doi: 10.1038/s41589-025-01973-6. PubMed 40751001.
Backbone
  Vector backbone: pCW
  Vector type: Mammalian Expression, Lentiviral
  Selectable markers: Puromycin
Growth in bacteria
  Bacterial resistance: Ampicillin, 100 μg/mL
  Growth temperature: 37°C
  Growth strain: NEB Stable
  Copy number: High Copy
Gene/Insert
  Gene/Insert name: LaccID-CD4TM
  Species: Synthetic
  Promoter: TRE3G
  Cloning method: Gibson Cloning
  Sequencing primers: 5′ gcagagctcgtttagtgaaccg
Terms and licenses: Academic/Nonprofit Terms; Industry Terms: Not Available to Industry
Depositor comments: Please visit https://doi.org/10.1101/2024.10.29.620861 for bioRxiv preprint.
How to cite: pTRE3G_SS-HA-V5-LaccID-CD4 TM_Puro was a gift from Alice Ting (Addgene plasmid # 234047 ; http://n2t.net/addgene:234047 ; RRID:Addgene_234047)
