[The description below was written by a language model from this plasmid's Addgene catalogue record and pLannotate feature annotations shown in this document.]
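Description:
pTRE3G_SS-HA-V5-LaccID-CD4 TM_Puro is a roughly 10 kb doxycycline-inducible lentiviral transfer plasmid built on the pCW backbone, designed to display the engineered laccase LaccID on the surface of mammalian cells. It is propagated in E. coli through a high-copy ColE1/pUC-type origin with ampicillin resistance. The viral portion has a third-generation, self-inactivating layout: an RSV promoter drives a truncated HIV-1 5' LTR, followed by the Ψ packaging signal with a gag fragment, the RRE for Rev-dependent export of the genomic RNA, the cPPT/CTS, and a ΔU3 3' LTR. An SV40 poly(A) signal and SV40 origin lie downstream of the 3' LTR.

The payload is an all-in-one Tet-On arrangement. The TRE3G promoter controls a synthetic fusion consisting of an Igκ leader as secretion signal, an HA epitope, a V5 tag (named in the construct title but not picked up by the automated annotation), and the LaccID coding region. The annotation software matches this region to a fungal laccase from a white-rot fungus. A CD4-derived segment lacking the cytoplasmic tail follows and provides the transmembrane anchor, so the enzyme should face the extracellular space. A WPRE after the fusion enhances transcript expression. Downstream, the human PGK promoter constitutively drives a reverse tetracycline transactivator followed by puromycin N-acetyltransferase. The linker between these two coding regions is not annotated. Transduced cells can thus be selected with puromycin, and LaccID expression is switched on by adding doxycycline. According to the associated publication, LaccID was developed by directed evolution for cell surface proximity labeling and electron microscopy.
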