Features (pLannotate 1.2.2; 29 found; start..end, strand, type, name):
      5..231     +  promoter       RSV promoter: Rous sarcoma virus enhancer/promoter
    232..412     +  LTR            5' LTR (truncated): truncated 5' long terminal repeat (LTR) from HIV-1
    459..584     +  misc_feature   HIV-1 Ψ: packaging signal of human immunodeficiency virus type 1
    568..931     +  CDS            HIV-1 gag (fragment): gag protein from human immunodeficiency virus 1; gag
   1077..1310    +  misc_feature   RRE: The Rev response element (RRE) of HIV-1 allows for Rev-dependent mRNA export from the nucleus to the cytoplasm.
   1687..1711    +  CDS            Rev (fragment): human immunodeficiency virus 1 (HIV-1) Rev protein; rev; enhances nuclear export of unspliced and incompletely spliced viral mRNAs
   1752..1869    +  misc_feature   cPPT/CTS: central polypurine tract and central termination sequence of HIV-1
   1922..2297    +  promoter       TRE3G promoter: 3rd-generation Tet-responsive promoter that can be activated by binding of Tet-On® 3G
   2314..2376    +  sig_peptide    Igκ leader: leader sequence from mouse immunoglobulin κ light chain
   2376..2399    +  CDS            3xHA (fragment): three tandem HA epitope tags
   2458..3972    +  CDS            LAC: LAC1_PHLRA - Experimental evidence at protein level: Swiss-Prot protein existence level 1. Most probably plays an important role in lignin degradation. From Phlebia radiata (White-rot fungus).
   3997..4659    +  CDS            CD4 (truncated) (fragment): truncated human CD4 cell surface glycoprotein lacking the cytoplasmic tail
   4685..5273    +  misc_feature   WPRE: woodchuck hepatitis virus posttranscriptional regulatory element
   5293..5803    +  promoter       hPGK promoter: human phosphoglycerate kinase 1 promoter
   5813..6510    +  CDS            rtTA3 (fragment): reverse tetracycline transactivator 3 activates expression from Tet-responsive promoters in the presence of doxycycline
   6440..6550    +  CDS            VP48: 3 tandem repeats of the minimal activation domain of herpes simplex virus VP16 (Cheng et al., 2013)
   6623..7217    +  CDS            PuroR (fragment): puromycin N-acetyltransferase; pac from Streptomyces alboniger; confers resistance to puromycin
   7245..7316    +  CDS            nef (fragment): NEF_HV1Z2 - Experimental evidence at protein level: Swiss-Prot protein existence level 1. Extracellular Nef protein targets CD4(+) T-lymphocytes for apoptosis by interacting with CXCR4 surface receptors. From Human immunodeficiency virus type 1 group M subtype D (isolate Z2/CDC-Z34) (HIV-1).
   7318..7551    +  LTR            3' LTR (ΔU3): self-inactivating 3' long terminal repeat (LTR) from HIV-1
   7623..7744    +  polyA_signal   SV40 poly(A) signal: SV40 polyadenylation signal
   7784..7919    +  rep_origin     SV40 ori: SV40 origin of replication
   7927..7990    +  promoter       AmpR promoter: bla
   7991..8851    +  CDS            AmpR: β-lactamase; bla; confers resistance to ampicillin, carbenicillin, and related antibiotics
   9022..9610    +  rep_origin     ori: high-copy-number ColE1/pMB1/pBR322/pUC origin of replication
   9793..9885    +  CDS            lacI (fragment): lac repressor; lacI; The lac repressor binds to the lac operator to inhibit transcription in E. coli. This inhibition can be relieved by adding lactose or isopropyl-β-D-thiogalactopyranoside (IPTG).
   9898..9919    +  protein_bind   CAP binding site: CAP binding activates transcription in the presence of cAMP. E. coli catabolite activator protein
   9934..9964    +  promoter       lac promoter: promoter for the E. coli lac operon
   9972..9988    +  protein_bind   lac operator: The lac repressor binds to the lac operator to inhibit transcription in E. coli. This inhibition can be relieved by adding lactose or isopropyl-β-D-thiogalactopyranoside (IPTG). lac repressor encoded by lacI
  10033..10051   +  promoter       T3 promoter: promoter for bacteriophage T3 RNA polymerase
>Addgene plasmid #234047 | pTRE3G_SS-HA-V5-LaccID-CD4 TM_Puro | addgene full sequence | sequence record 464630 | Addgene NGS Result
TTAATGTAGTCTTATGCAATACTCTTGTAGTCTTGCAACATGGTAACGATGAGTTAGCAACATGCCTTAC
AAGGAGAGAAAAAGCACCGTGCATGCCGATTGGTGGAAGTAAGGTGGTACGATCGTGCCTTATTAGGAAG
GCAACAGACGGGTCTGACATGGATTGGACGAACCACTGAATTGCCGCATTGCAGAGATATTGTATTTAAG
TGCCTAGCTCGATACATAAACGGGTCTCTCTGGTTAGACCAGATCTGAGCCTGGGAGCTCTCTGGCTAAC
TAGGGAACCCACTGCTTAAGCCTCAATAAAGCTTGCCTTGAGTGCTTCAAGTAGTGTGTGCCCGTCTGTT
GTGTGACTCTGGTAACTAGAGATCCCTCAGACCCTTTTAGTCAGTGTGGAAAATCTCTAGCAGTGGCGCC
CGAACAGGGACTTGAAAGCGAAAGGGAAACCAGAGGAGCTCTCTCGACGCAGGACTCGGCTTGCTGAAGC
GCGCACGGCAAGAGGCGAGGGGCGGCGACTGGTGAGTACGCCAAAAATTTTGACTAGCGGAGGCTAGAAG
GAGAGAGATGGGTGCGAGAGCGTCAGTATTAAGCGGGGGAGAATTAGATCGCGATGGGAAAAAATTCGGT
TAAGGCCAGGGGGAAAGAAAAAATATAAATTAAAACATATAGTATGGGCAAGCAGGGAGCTAGAACGATT
CGCAGTTAATCCTGGCCTGTTAGAAACATCAGAAGGCTGTAGACAAATACTGGGACAGCTACAACCATCC
CTTCAGACAGGATCAGAAGAACTTAGATCATTATATAATACAGTAGCAACCCTCTATTGTGTGCATCAAA
GGATAGAGATAAAAGACACCAAGGAAGCTTTAGACAAGATAGAGGAAGAGCAAAACAAAAGTAAGACCAC
CGCACAGCAAGCGGCCGCTGATCTTCAGACCTGGAGGAGGAGATATGAGGGACAATTGGAGAAGTGAATT
ATATAAATATAAAGTAGTAAAAATTGAACCATTAGGAGTAGCACCCACCAAGGCAAAGAGAAGAGTGGTG
CAGAGAGAAAAAAGAGCAGTGGGAATAGGAGCTTTGTTCCTTGGGTTCTTGGGAGCAGCAGGAAGCACTA
TGGGCGCAGCGTCAATGACGCTGACGGTACAGGCCAGACAATTATTGTCTGGTATAGTGCAGCAGCAGAA
CAATTTGCTGAGGGCTATTGAGGCGCAACAGCATCTGTTGCAACTCACAGTCTGGGGCATCAAGCAGCTC
CAGGCAAGAATCCTGGCTGTGGAAAGATACCTAAAGGATCAACAGCTCCTGGGGATTTGGGGTTGCTCTG
GAAAACTCATTTGCACCACTGCTGTGCCTTGGAATGCTAGTTGGAGTAATAAATCTCTGGAACAGATTTG
GAATCACACGACCTGGATGGAGTGGGACAGAGAAATTAACAATTACACAAGCTTAATACACTCCTTAATT
GAAGAATCGCAAAACCAGCAAGAAAAGAATGAACAAGAATTATTGGAATTAGATAAATGGGCAAGTTTGT
GGAATTGGTTTAACATAACAAATTGGCTGTGGTATATAAAATTATTCATAATGATAGTAGGAGGCTTGGT
AGGTTTAAGAATAGTTTTTGCTGTACTTTCTATAGTGAATAGAGTTAGGCAGGGATATTCACCATTATCG
TTTCAGACCCACCTCCCAACCCCGAGGGGACAATTCTCGACCTCGAGACAAATGGCAGTATTCATCCACA
ATTTTAAAAGAAAAGGGGGGATTGGGGGGTACAGTGCAGGGGAAAGAATAGTAGACATAATAGCAACAGA
CATACAAACTAAAGAATTACAAAAACAAATTACAAAAATTCAAAATTTTCGGGTTTATTACAGGGACAGC
AGAGATCCACTTTGGCCGCGAATCGATATGTTTTACTCCCTATCAGTGATAGAGAACGTATGAAGAGTTT
ACTCCCTATCAGTGATAGAGAACGTATGCAGACTTTACTCCCTATCAGTGATAGAGAACGTATAAGGAGT
TTACTCCCTATCAGTGATAGAGAACGTATGACCAGTTTACTCCCTATCAGTGATAGAGAACGTATCTACA
GTTTACTCCCTATCAGTGATAGAGAACGTATATCCAGTTTACTCCCTATCAGTGATAGAGAACGTATAAG
CTTTAGGCGTGTACGGTGGGCGCCTATAAAAGCAGAGCTCGTTTAGTGAACCGTCAGATCGCCTGGAGCA
ATTCCACAACACTTTTGTCTTATACCAACTTTCCGTACCACTTCCTACCCTCGTAAATAGAGGATCCGCC
ACCATGGAGACAGACACACTCCTGCTATGGGTACTGCTGCTCTGGGTTCCAGGTTCCACTGGTGACTATC
CATATGATGTTCCAGATTATGCTGGGGCCCAGCCGGCCAGATCTGGCGGCGGCAAGCCCATCCCCAACCC
CCTGCTGGGCCTGGACAGCACCGCTAGCGCGATAGGACCTGTGGCAGACCTTCACATCGCCAATGCAGAC
ATCAGCCCGGATGGGTTCACTCGTTCCGCTGTGCTAGCGGGTGGAACATTTCCCGGTCCCTTAATAACGG
GTAATAAAGGAGATAATTTCCGGATAAACGTCATCAACCAGCTTACGGACACGACTATGTTGAGGTCAAC
CAGTATACATTGGCACGGATTCTTTCAACACGGGACAAGTTGGGCTGACGGCCCCGCTTTCGTCACTCAG
TGCCCCATCGCACCGGGTAACAGTTTTCTTTACAACTTCACTGTCCCGGATCAAGCGGGCACGTTCTGGT
ATCATAGTCACCTAAGTACCCAGTATTGTGACGGACTTAGTGGTCCGTTTGTAGTTTACGACCCCAACGA
TCCCCATCGTAGCTTATACGATGTGGATGATGAAAGCACTGTAATTACTCTTGCGGACTGGTACCACACC
CCGGCTCCCCAGTTGGCCGCTGCGCCGCCCGTCCCAGATAGCACCCTAATAAACGGGAAAGGAAGGTATG
CCGGAGGCCCAACGTCCCCGTTAGCCGTGATAAACGTAGAGCAGGGAAAAAGATATAGGTTTCGTCTTAT
ATCTATTTCCTGTGATCCGAATTTTACATTTAGCATTGATGGCCATAATATGACTATCATTGAAGCTGAT
GGGGTGAACACGCAACCACTGACCGTGGACTCTATCCAGATTTTCGCTGGCCAAAGATATTCCTTCGTCC
TGAATGCGAACCAGCCTGTTGGTAACTATTGGATAAGAGCGAATCCAAATATAGGAACGACAGGATTCGC
AGGTGGTATTAATAGTGCGATCCTACGTTATGTAGGAGCTCCAGAAGCAGACCCTACAACGACCCAAACA
ACATCCACAAATCCAGTGAACGAAACAAACCTACACCCCTTGGAGAACCCCGGAGCCCCGGGGAATCCGA
CTCCGGGTGGTGCTGATGTGAACATCAACCTTAACATCGGATTCTCCTCAACGGGACAATTCACCATAAA
CGGTGTTTCCTTCATACCACCCACCGTTCCCGTCTTGTTGCAAATCCTGTCCGGGGCGCGTACGGCACAA
GATCTGCTTCCTAGCGGCTCTGTTTATACATTACCGCCGAACAAAGTCATAGAAATTAGTATGCCAGGCG
GCGCTAGCGCAGCCGGGGGGCCTCACCCGTTCCATTTGCACGGCCACACTTTTGATGTGGTACGTTCAGC
GGGATCATCAACTTACAACTACGTGAATCCAGTCAGAAGAGATGTCGTCTCCATTGGAACGGCGGGAGAT
AACGTGACAATTAGGTTCACTACGGACAACCCGGGTCCATGGTTCCTACATTGTCATATCGACTGGCATC
TTGAGGCCGGTTTAGCCGTCGTATTCGCTGAAGACACACCTGATATCGCAAGCGCTAATCCCGTTCCGGC
TGCGTGGGACGACCTATGCCCTATTTATGATGCGTTAAGCCCCGACGATCAAACCGGTCTGCAGGTCGAC
CTCGACTTCCAGAAGGCCTCCAGCATAGTCTATAAGAAAGAGGGGGAACAGGTGGAGTTCTCCTTCCCAC
TCGCCTTTACAGTTGAAAAGCTGACGGGCAGTGGCGAGCTGTGGTGGCAGGCGGAGAGGGCTTCCTCCTC
CAAGTCTTGGATCACCTTTGACCTGAAGAACAAGGAAGTGTCTGTAAAACGGGTTACCCAGGACCCTAAG
CTCCAGATGGGCAAGAAGCTCCCGCTCCACCTCACCCTGCCCCAGGCCTTGCCTCAGTATGCTGGCTCTG
GAAACCTCACCCTGGCCCTTGAAGCGAAAACAGGAAAGTTGCATCAGGAAGTGAACCTGGTGGTGATGAG
AGCCACTCAGCTCCAGAAAAATTTGACCTGTGAGGTGTGGGGACCCACCTCCCCTAAGCTGATGCTGAGC
TTGAAACTGGAGAACAAGGAGGCAAAGGTCTCGAAGCGGGAGAAGGCGGTGTGGGTGCTGAACCCTGAGG
CGGGGATGTGGCAGTGTCTGCTGAGTGACTCGGGACAGGTCCTGCTGGAATCCAACATCAAGGTTCTGCC
CACATGGTCCACCCCGGTGCAGCCAATGGCCCTGATTGTGCTGGGGGGCGTCGCCGGCCTCCTGCTTTTC
ATTGGGCTAGGCATCTTCTTCTGTGTCAGGTGCCGGCACCGAAGGCGCTAATAGGGCCGAATTCAATCAA
CCTCTGGATTACAAAATTTGTGAAAGATTGACTGGTATTCTTAACTATGTTGCTCCTTTTACGCTATGTG
GATACGCTGCTTTAATGCCTTTGTATCATGCTATTGCTTCCCGTATGGCTTTCATTTTCTCCTCCTTGTA
TAAATCCTGGTTGCTGTCTCTTTATGAGGAGTTGTGGCCCGTTGTCAGGCAACGTGGCGTGGTGTGCACT
GTGTTTGCTGACGCAACCCCCACTGGTTGGGGCATTGCCACCACCTGTCAGCTCCTTTCCGGGACTTTCG
CTTTCCCCCTCCCTATTGCCACGGCGGAACTCATCGCCGCCTGCCTTGCCCGCTGCTGGACAGGGGCTCG
GCTGTTGGGCACTGACAATTCCGTGGTGTTGTCGGGGAAATCATCGTCCTTTCCTTGGCTGCTCGCCTGT
GTTGCCACCTGGATTCTGCGCGGGACGTCCTTCTGCTACGTCCCTTCGGCCCTCAATCCAGCGGACCTTC
CTTCCCGCGGCCTGCTGCCGGCTCTGCGGCCTCTTCCGCGTCTTCGCCTTCGCCCTCAGACGAGTCGGAT
CTCCCTTTGGGCCGCCTCCCCGCCTGTCTGCAGATATCATCCGGGGTTGGGGTTGCGCCTTTTCCAAGGC
AGCCCTGGGTTTGCGCAGGGACGCGGCTGCTCTGGGCGTGGTTCCGGGAAACGCAGCGGCGCCGACCCTG
GGTCTCGCACATTCTTCACGTCCGTTCGCAGCGTCACCCGGATCTTCGCCGCTACCCTTGTGGGCCCCCC
GGCGACGCTTCCTGCTCCGCCCCTAAGTCGGGAAGGTTCCTTGCGGTTCGCGGCGTGCCGGACGTGACAA
ACGGAAGCCGCACGTCTCACTAGTACCCTCGCAGACGGACAGCGCCAGGGAGCAATGGCAGCGCGCCGAC
CGCGATGGGCTGTGGCCAATAGCGGCTGCTCAGCAGGGCGCGCCGAGAGCAGCGGCCGGGAAGGGGCGGT
GCGGGAGGCGGGGTGTGGGGCGGTAGTGTGGGCCCTGTTCCTGCCCGCGCGGTGTTCCGCATTCTGCAAG
CCTCCGGAGCGCACGTCGGCAGTCGGCTCCCTCGTTGACCGAATCACCGACCTCTCTCCCCAGCAATTCA
CCATGTCTAGACTGGACAAGAGCAAAGTCATAAACTCTGCTCTGGAATTACTCAATGGAGTCGGTATCGA
AGGCCTGACGACAAGGAAACTCGCTCAAAAGCTGGGAGTTGAGCAGCCTACCCTGTACTGGCACGTGAAG
AACAAGCGGGCCCTGCTCGATGCCCTGCCAATCGAGATGCTGGACAGGCATCATACCCACTCCTGCCCCC
TGGAAGGCGAGTCATGGCAAGACTTTCTGCGGAACAACGCCAAGTCATACCGCTGTGCTCTCCTCTCACA
TCGCGACGGGGCTAAAGTGCATCTCGGCACCCGCCCAACAGAGAAACAGTACGAAACCCTGGAAAATCAG
CTCGCGTTCCTGTGTCAGCAAGGCTTCTCCCTGGAGAACGCACTGTACGCTCTGTCCGCCGTGGGCCACT
TTACACTGGGCTGCGTATTGGAGGAACAGGAGCATCAAGTAGCAAAAGAGGAAAGAGAGACACCTACCAC
CGATTCTATGCCCCCACTTCTGAAACAAGCAATTGAGCTGTTCGACCGGCAGGGAGCCGAACCTGCCTTC
CTTTTCGGCCTGGAACTAATCATATGTGGCCTGGAGAAACAGCTAAAGTGCGAAAGCGGCGGGCCGACCG
ACGCCCTTGACGATTTTGACTTAGACATGCTCCCAGCCGATGCCCTTGACGACTTTGACCTTGATATGCT
GCCTGCTGACGCTCTTGACGATTTTGACCTTGACATGCTCCCCGGGGGAAGCGGAGCTACTAACTTCAGC
CTGCTGAAGCAGGCTGGAGACGTGGAGGAGAACCCTGGACCTACCGAGTACAAGCCCACGGTGCGCCTCG
CCACCCGCGACGACGTCCCCCGGGCCGTACGCACCCTCGCCGCCGCGTTCGCCGACTACCCCGCCACGCG
CCACACCGTCGACCCGGACCGCCACATCGAGCGGGTCACCGAGCTGCAAGAACTCTTCCTCACGCGCGTC
GGGCTCGACATCGGCAAGGTGTGGGTCGCGGACGACGGCGCCGCGGTGGCGGTCTGGACCACGCCGGAGA
GCGTCGAAGCGGGGGCGGTGTTCGCCGAGATCGGCCCGCGCATGGCCGAGTTGAGCGGTTCCCGGCTGGC
CGCGCAGCAACAGATGGAAGGCCTCCTGGCGCCGCACCGGCCCAAGGAGCCCGCGTGGTTCCTGGCCACC
GTCGGCGTCTCGCCCGACCACCAGGGCAAGGGTCTGGGCAGCGCCGTCGTGCTCCCCGGAGTGGAGGCGG
CCGAGCGCGCCGGGGTGCCCGCCTTCCTGGAGACCTCCGCGCCCCGCAACCTCCCCTTCTACGAGCGGCT
CGGCTTCACCGTCACCGCCGACGTCGAGGTGCCCGAAGGACCGCGCACCTGGTGCATGACCCGCAAGCCC
GGTGCCTAACTGTTTCGCCTCGGCGTCCGGACTAGAGGTACCTTTAAGACCAATGACTTACAAGGCAGCT
GTAGATCTTAGCCACTTTTTAAAAGAAAAGGGGGGACTGGAAGGGCTAATTCACTCCCAACGAAGACAAG
ATCTGCTTTTTGCTTGTACTGGGTCTCTCTGGTTAGACCAGATCTGAGCCTGGGAGCTCTCTGGCTAACT
AGGGAACCCACTGCTTAAGCCTCAATAAAGCTTGCCTTGAGTGCTTCAAGTAGTGTGTGCCCGTCTGTTG
TGTGACTCTGGTAACTAGAGATCCCTCAGACCCTTTTAGTCAGTGTGGAAAATCTCTAGCAGTAGTAGTT
CATGTCATCTTATTATTCAGTATTTATAACTTGCAAAGAAATGAATATCAGAGAGTGAGAGGAACTTGTT
TATTGCAGCTTATAATGGTTACAAATAAAGCAATAGCATCACAAATTTCACAAATAAAGCATTTTTTTCA
CTGCATTCTAGTTGTGGTTTGTCCAAACTCATCAATGTATCTTATCATGTCTGGCTCTAGCTATCCCGCC
CCTAACTCCGCCCATCCCGCCCCTAACTCCGCCCAGTTCCGCCCATTCTCCGCCCCATGGCTGACTAATT
TTTTTTATTTATGCAGAGGCCGAGGCCGCCTCGGCCTCTGAGCTATTCCAGAAGTAGTGAGGAGGCTTTT
TTGGAGGCCTTTCAAATATGTATCCGCTCATGAGACAATAACCCTGATAAATGCTTCAATAATATTGAAA
AAGGAAGAGTATGAGTATTCAACATTTCCGTGTCGCCCTTATTCCCTTTTTTGCGGCATTTTGCCTTCCT
GTTTTTGCTCACCCAGAAACGCTGGTGAAAGTAAAAGATGCTGAAGATCAGTTGGGTGCACGAGTGGGTT
ACATCGAACTGGATCTCAACAGCGGTAAGATCCTTGAGAGTTTTCGCCCCGAAGAACGTTTTCCAATGAT
GAGCACTTTTAAAGTTCTGCTATGTGGCGCGGTATTATCCCGTATTGACGCCGGGCAAGAGCAACTCGGT
CGCCGCATACACTATTCTCAGAATGACTTGGTTGAGTACTCACCAGTCACAGAAAAGCATCTTACGGATG
GCATGACAGTAAGAGAATTATGCAGTGCTGCCATAACCATGAGTGATAACACTGCGGCCAACTTACTTCT
GACAACGATCGGAGGACCGAAGGAGCTAACCGCTTTTTTGCACAACATGGGGGATCATGTAACTCGCCTT
GATCGTTGGGAACCGGAGCTGAATGAAGCCATACCAAACGACGAGCGTGACACCACGATGCCTGTAGCAA
TGGCAACAACGTTGCGCAAACTATTAACTGGCGAACTACTTACTCTAGCTTCCCGGCAACAATTAATAGA
CTGGATGGAGGCGGATAAAGTTGCAGGACCACTTCTGCGCTCGGCCCTTCCGGCTGGCTGGTTTATTGCT
GATAAATCTGGAGCCGGTGAGCGTGGGTCTCGCGGTATCATTGCAGCACTGGGGCCAGATGGTAAGCCCT
CCCGTATCGTAGTTATCTACACGACGGGGAGTCAGGCAACTATGGATGAACGAAATAGACAGATCGCTGA
GATAGGTGCCTCACTGATTAAGCATTGGTAACTGTCAGACCAAGTTTACTCATATATACTTTAGATTGAT
TTAAAACTTCATTTTTAATTTAAAAGGATCTAGGTGAAGATCCTTTTTGATAATCTCATGACCAAAATCC
CTTAACGTGAGTTTTCGTTCCACTGAGCGTCAGACCCCGTAGAAAAGATCAAAGGATCTTCTTGAGATCC
TTTTTTTCTGCGCGTAATCTGCTGCTTGCAAACAAAAAAACCACCGCTACCAGCGGTGGTTTGTTTGCCG
GATCAAGAGCTACCAACTCTTTTTCCGAAGGTAACTGGCTTCAGCAGAGCGCAGATACCAAATACTGTTC
TTCTAGTGTAGCCGTAGTTAGGCCACCACTTCAAGAACTCTGTAGCACCGCCTACATACCTCGCTCTGCT
AATCCTGTTACCAGTGGCTGCTGCCAGTGGCGATAAGTCGTGTCTTACCGGGTTGGACTCAAGACGATAG
TTACCGGATAAGGCGCAGCGGTCGGGCTGAACGGGGGGTTCGTGCACACAGCCCAGCTTGGAGCGAACGA
CCTACACCGAACTGAGATACCTACAGCGTGAGCTATGAGAAAGCGCCACGCTTCCCGAAGGGAGAAAGGC
GGACAGGTATCCGGTAAGCGGCAGGGTCGGAACAGGAGAGCGCACGAGGGAGCTTCCAGGGGGAAACGCC
TGGTATCTTTATAGTCCTGTCGGGTTTCGCCACCTCTGACTTGAGCGTCGATTTTTGTGATGCTCGTCAG
GGGGGCGGAGCCTATGGAAAAACGCCAGCAACGCGGCCTTTTTACGGTTCCTGGCCTTTTGCTGGCCTTT
TGCTCACATGTTCTTTCCTGCGTTATCCCCTGATTCTGTGGATAACCGTATTACCGCCTTTGAGTGAGCT
GATACCGCTCGCCGCAGCCGAACGACCGAGCGCAGCGAGTCAGTGAGCGAGGAAGCGGAAGAGCGCCCAA
TACGCAAACCGCCTCTCCCCGCGCGTTGGCCGATTCATTAATGCAGCTGGCACGACAGGTTTCCCGACTG
GAAAGCGGGCAGTGAGCGCAACGCAATTAATGTGAGTTAGCTCACTCATTAGGCACCCCAGGCTTTACAC
TTTATGCTTCCGGCTCGTATGTTGTGTGGAATTGTGAGCGGATAACAATTTCACACAGGAAACAGCTATG
ACCATGATTACGCCAAGCGCGCAATTAACCCTCACTAAAGGGAACAAAAGCTGGAGCTGCAAGC
